Addgene plasmid #179342: pMC0x_gRNA_Pos5b2_Ptet
Purpose: gRNA Position Vector 5b2, used to create multi gRNA NT-CRISPR plasmid with pST_119_LVL2 cam
Depositing lab: Anke Becker. Depositing organization: Philipps-Universitaet Marburg. Publication: NT-CRISPR, combining natural transformation and CRISPR-Cas9 counterselection for markerless and scarless genome editing in Vibrio natriegens. Stukenberg D, Hoff J, Faber A, Becker A. Commun Biol. 2022 Mar 25;5(1):265. doi: 10.1038/s42003-022-03150-0. PubMed 35338236.
Backbone
  Vector backbone: pMC_V*_01_LVL0* Entry sfGFP (Marburg Collection)
  Vector type: CRISPR
Growth in bacteria
  Bacterial resistance: Kanamycin, 50 μg/mL
  Growth temperature: 37°C
  Growth strain: DH5alpha
  Copy number: High Copy
Gene/Insert
  Gene/Insert name: Ptet gRNA with sfGFP dropout
  Species: A. victoria
  Cloning method: Restriction Enzyme; 5′ cloning site unknown (unknown if destroyed)
Terms and licenses: Academic/Nonprofit Terms; Industry Terms: Not Available to Industry
Depositor comments: Please visit https://www.biorxiv.org/content/10.1101/2021.08.02.454823v1 for bioRxiv preprint.
How to cite: pMC0x_gRNA_Pos5b2_Ptet was a gift from Anke Becker (Addgene plasmid # 179342 ; http://n2t.net/addgene:179342 ; RRID:Addgene_179342)
