[The description below was written by a language model from this plasmid's Addgene catalogue record and pLannotate feature annotations shown in this document.]
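Description:
pMC0x_gRNA_Pos5b2_Ptet is a small (about 3.5 kb) bacterial CRISPR cloning vector built on the Marburg Collection level 0 entry backbone that carries an sfGFP placeholder. It replicates in E. coli from a high-copy ColE1/pUC-type origin and is selected with kanamycin through the aph(3')-Ia gene (KanR). BioBrick prefix and suffix sequences and several flanking transcription terminators (a his operon terminator and a putative bacterial terminator) frame and insulate the cargo region.

The payload is a guide RNA expression unit controlled by a tetracycline-regulated promoter (Ptet), represented in the annotation by a tet operator, the binding site for the TetR repressor. Between this promoter region and a fragment annotated as the Streptococcus pyogenes tracrRNA, which corresponds to the Cas9 gRNA scaffold, sits a superfolder GFP coding sequence followed by the rrnB T1 and T7Te terminators. This sfGFP cassette acts as a dropout marker. When a spacer sequence replaces it, colonies lose green fluorescence, which gives a visual screen for correct clones and leaves the new spacer fused to the scaffold under Ptet control. The record does not state which enzymes or cloning sites are used for this exchange, and no promoter for sfGFP itself is annotated.

The plasmid is one of a series of gRNA "position vectors", here position 5b2. After spacers are inserted, the individual gRNA cassettes from these vectors are combined with the recipient plasmid pST_119_LVL2 cam to build multi-gRNA NT-CRISPR plasmids. That system pairs natural transformation with Cas9 counterselection for markerless, scarless genome editing in Vibrio natriegens.
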