Features (pLannotate 1.2.2; 11 found; start..end, strand, type, name):
     49..67      +  protein_bind   tet operator: bacterial operator O1 for the tetR and tetA genes tetracycline repressor TetR
    252..965     +  CDS            Superfolder GFP: Superfolder GFP is a basic (constitutively fluorescent) green fluorescent protein published in 2005, derived from Aequorea victoria. It is reported to be a very rapidly-maturing weak dimer.
    977..1048    +  terminator     rrnB T1 terminator: transcription terminator T1 from the E. coli rrnB gene
   1064..1091    +  terminator     T7Te terminator: phage T7 early transcription terminator
   1123..1190    +  misc_RNA       tracrRNA (fragment): trans-activating CRISPR RNA for the Streptococcus pyogenes CRISPR/Cas9 system
   1299..1318    +  misc_feature   BioBrick suffix: universal suffix for all parts
   1319..1376    +  terminator     his operon terminator: This putative transcriptin terminator from the E. coli his operon has a 2-bp deletion introduced during synthesis. Its efficiency has not been determined.
   1571..2159    -  rep_origin     ori: high-copy-number ColE1/pMB1/pBR322/pUC origin of replication
   2392..3207    -  CDS            KanR: aminoglycoside phosphotransferase; aph(3')-Ia; confers resistance to kanamycin in bacteria or G418 (Geneticin®) in eukaryotes
   3434..3477    -  terminator     bacterial terminator: putative bacterial transcription terminator
   3480..3501    +  misc_feature   BioBrick prefix: BioBrick prefix for parts that do not start with "ATG"
>Addgene plasmid #179342 | pMC0x_gRNA_Pos5b2_Ptet | addgene full sequence | sequence record 357118 | Addgene NGS Result
CTCGAAAGCAAATCACTGTAATGATCTTAATTCCTAATTTTTGTTGACACTCTATCATTGATAGAGTTAT
TTTAGTCCAGAGACCGAAAGTGAAACGTGATTTCATGCGTCATTTTGAACATTTTGTAAATCTTATTTAA
TAATGTGTGCGGCAATTCACATTTAATTTATGAATGTTTTCTTAACATCGCGGCAACTCAAGAAACGGCA
GGTTCGGATCTTAGCTACTAGAGAAAGAGGAGAAATACTAGATGCGTAAAGGCGAAGAACTTTTCACTGG
CGTAGTACCAATTTTAGTGGAGCTGGACGGAGATGTAAATGGTCATAAGTTTTCAGTTCGAGGAGAAGGC
GAAGGAGATGCAACTAACGGTAAGCTGACACTAAAGTTTATCTGTACCACGGGTAAACTGCCGGTCCCAT
GGCCGACACTGGTTACTACACTTACTTATGGTGTACAATGCTTTGCTCGTTATCCTGACCATATGAAGCA
GCACGATTTCTTCAAATCGGCCATGCCTGAAGGATACGTGCAAGAACGTACAATTAGCTTTAAAGATGAC
GGCACCTATAAAACGCGCGCCGAAGTTAAATTCGAGGGTGACACATTGGTTAATCGTATAGAACTTAAGG
GCATTGACTTCAAAGAAGATGGCAACATCCTTGGCCATAAACTGGAATATAATTTTAACTCTCACAATGT
CTACATTACGGCGGATAAACAAAAGAATGGCATTAAAGCGAATTTCAAAATCCGCCACAATGTCGAAGAC
GGCTCGGTTCAACTGGCGGACCATTATCAGCAGAACACCCCAATCGGTGATGGCCCGGTTCTGTTACCTG
ATAATCATTACCTTTCTACTCAAAGCGTTTTATCTAAAGATCCTAACGAGAAGCGTGATCATATGGTTCT
ACTGGAATTTGTTACCGCAGCTGGTATCACGCACGGCATGGATGAGCTGTATAAATAACCAGGCATCAAA
TAAAACGAAAGGCTCAGTCGAAAGACTGGGCCTTTCGTTTTATCTGTTGTTTGTCGGTGAACGCTCTCTA
CTAGAGTCACACTGGCTCACCTTCGGGTGGGCCTTTCTGCGTTTATAGGTCTCAGTTTCAGAGCTATGCT
GGAAACAGCATAGCAAGTTGAAATAAGGCTAGTCCGTTATCAACTTGAAAAAGTGGCACCGAGTCGGTGC
TTTTTTCTCGGTACCAAATTCCAGAAAAGAGGCCTCCCGAAAGGGGGGCCTTTTTTCGTTTTGGTCCACC
CTGCACGATAACACTGAAGCTTGAGACGACTCATCGCAACTAGTAGCGGCCGCTGCAGTCCGGCAAAAAA
GGGCAAGGTGTCACCACCCTGCCCTTTTTCTTTAAAACCGAAAAGATTACTTCGCGTTATGCAGGCTTCC
TCGCTCACTGACTCGCTGCGCTCGGTCGTTCGGCTGCGGCGAGCGGTATCAGCTCACTCAAAGGCGGTAA
TACGGTTATCCACAGAATCAGGGGATAACGCAGGAAAGAACATGTGAGCAAAAGGCCAGCAAAAGGCCAG
GAACCGTAAAAAGGCCGCGTTGCTGGCGTTTTTCCATAGGCTCCGCCCCCCTGACGAGCATCACAAAAAT
CGACGCTCAAGTCAGAGGTGGCGAAACCCGACAGGACTATAAAGATACCAGGCGTTTCCCCCTGGAAGCT
CCCTCGTGCGCTCTCCTGTTCCGACCCTGCCGCTTACCGGATACCTGTCCGCCTTTCTCCCTTCGGGAAG
CGTGGCGCTTTCTCATAGCTCACGCTGTAGGTATCTCAGTTCGGTGTAGGTCGTTCGCTCCAAGCTGGGC
TGTGTGCACGAACCCCCCGTTCAGCCCGACCGCTGCGCCTTATCCGGTAACTATCGTCTTGAGTCCAACC
CGGTAAGACACGACTTATCGCCACTGGCAGCAGCCACTGGTAACAGGATTAGCAGAGCGAGGTATGTAGG
CGGTGCTACAGAGTTCTTGAAGTGGTGGCCTAACTACGGCTACACTAGAAGAACAGTATTTGGTATCTGC
GCTCTGCTGAAGCCAGTTACCTTCGGAAAAAGAGTTGGTAGCTCTTGATCCGGCAAACAAACCACCGCTG
GTAGCGGTGGTTTTTTTGTTTGCAAGCAGCAGATTACGCGCAGAAAAAAAGGATCTCAAGAAGATCCTTT
GATCTTTTCTACGGGGTCTGACGCTCAGTGGAACGAAAACTCACGTTAAGGGATTTTGGTCATGAGATTA
TCAAAAAGGATCTTCACCTAGATCCTTTTAAATTAAAAATGAAGTTTTAAATCAATCTAAAGTATATATG
AGTAAACTTGGTCTGACAGCTCGAGTCCCGTCAAGTCAGCGTAATGCTCTGCCAGTGTTACAACCAATTA
ACCAATTCTGATTAGAAAAACTCATCGAGCATCAAATGAAACTGCAATTTATTCATATCAGGATTATCAA
TACCATATTTTTGAAAAAGCCGTTTCTGTAATGAAGGAGAAAACTCACCGAGGCAGTTCCATAGGATGGC
AAGATCCTGGTATCGGTCTGCGATTCCGACTCGTCCAACATCAATACAACCTATTAATTTCCCCTCGTCA
AAAATAAGGTTATCAAGTGAGAAATCACCATGAGTGACGACTGAATCCGGTGAGAATGGCAAAAGCTTAT
GCATTTCTTTCCAGACTTGTTCAACAGGCCAGCCATTACGCTCGTCATCAAAATCACTCGCATCAACCAA
ACCGTTATTCATTCGTGATTGCGCCTGAGCCAGACGAAATACGCGATCGCTGTTAAAAGGACAATTACAA
ACAGGAATCGAATGCAACCGGCGCAGGAACACTGCCAGCGCATCAACAATATTTTCACCTGAATCAGGAT
ATTCTTCTAATACCTGGAATGCTGTTTTCCCGGGGATCGCAGTGGTGAGTAACCATGCATCATCAGGAGT
ACGGATAAAATGCTTGATGGTCGGAAGAGGCATAAATTCCGTCAGCCAGTTTAGTCTGACCATCTCATCT
GTAACATCATTGGCAACGCTACCTTTGCCATGTTTCAGAAACAACTCTGGCGCATCGGGCTTCCCATACA
ATCGATAGATTGTCGCACCTGATTGCCCGACATTATCGCGAGCCCATTTATACCCATATAAATCAGCATC
CATGTTGGAATTTAATCGCGGCCTGGAGCAAGACGTTTCCCGTTGAATATGGCTCATAACACCCCTTGTA
TTACTGTTTATGTAAGCAGACAGTTTTATTGTTCATGATGATATATTTTTATCTTGTGCAATGTAACATC
AGAGATTTTGAGACACAACGTGGCTTTGTTGAATAAATCGAACTTTTGCTGAGTTGAAGGATCAGCTCGA
GTGCCACTTGACGTCTAAGAAACCATTATTATCATGACATTAACCTATAAAAATAGGCGTATCACGAGGC
AGAATTTCAGATAAAAAAAATCCTTAGCTTTCGCTAAGGATGATTTCTGGAATTCGCGGCCGCTTCTAGA
GAGCGATGAGTCGT
